Addgene plasmid #68505: MSP1-bio
Purpose: Expresses full-length P. vivax MSP1 ectodomain in mammalian cells. C-terminal rat Cd4d3+4 tag, biotinylation sequence
Depositing lab: Julian Rayner & Gavin Wright. Depositing organization: Wellcome Sanger Institute. Publication: A Library of Plasmodium vivax Recombinant Merozoite Proteins Reveals New Vaccine Candidates and Protein-Protein Interactions. Hostetler JB, Sharma S, Bartholdson SJ, Wright GJ, Fairhurst RM, Rayner JC. PLoS Negl Trop Dis. 2015 Dec 23;9(12):e0004264. doi: 10.1371/journal.pntd.0004264. eCollection 2015 Dec. PubMed 26701602.
Backbone
  Vector backbone: pTT3
  Backbone manufacturer: Yves Durocher, NRC
  Backbone size w/o insert (bp): 6654
  Vector type: Mammalian Expression
Growth in bacteria
  Bacterial resistance: Ampicillin, 100 μg/mL
  Growth temperature: 37°C
  Growth strain: DH5alpha
  Copy number: High Copy
Gene/Insert
  Gene/Insert name: MSP1 (alt name: PVX_099980)
  Mutation: All NXT/S sites mutated to NXA, where X is any amino acid except Proline
  Promoter: CMV
  Tag / fusion protein: rat CD4 d3+4, enzymatic biotinylation sequence (C terminal on backbone)
  Cloning method: Restriction Enzyme; 5′ cloning site NotI (not destroyed); 3′ cloning site AscI (not destroyed)
  Sequencing primers: 5′ pMT2-F; 3′ rb_glob_PA_term-R
Terms and licenses: Academic/Nonprofit Terms; Industry Terms: Not Available to Industry
How to cite: MSP1-bio was a gift from Julian Rayner & Gavin Wright (Addgene plasmid # 68505 ; http://n2t.net/addgene:68505 ; RRID:Addgene_68505)
