[The description below was written by a language model from this plasmid's Addgene catalogue record and pLannotate feature annotations shown in this document.]
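Description:
MSP1-bio is a mammalian expression plasmid built on the pTT3 backbone for transient production of a soluble, secreted form of the Plasmodium vivax merozoite surface protein 1 (MSP1, PVX_099980) ectodomain. In bacteria it is maintained through a high-copy ColE1/pUC-type origin and selected with ampicillin via the β-lactamase gene. The backbone also carries an Epstein-Barr virus oriP fragment, which supports episomal maintenance in cells that supply EBNA1. Short lac promoter/operator, lacI and bla fragments near the end of the sequence are backbone remnants with no evident role in expression.

Transcription is driven by the CMV immediate-early enhancer and promoter, followed by adenovirus-derived leader and splice sequences and a chimeric intron fragment that are typical of this vector family and promote efficient mRNA processing. The hit to adenoviral terminal protein on the opposite strand probably reflects this leader region rather than a real coding element. A mouse immunoglobulin heavy chain signal sequence fragment precedes the insert and should direct the protein into the secretory pathway. The MSP1 ectodomain itself was not annotated by the feature tool. It presumably occupies the roughly 5 kb unannotated stretch between the signal sequence and the tag, cloned between retained NotI and AscI sites. All NXS/T sequons have been changed to NXA, which removes potential N-linked glycosylation sites that mammalian cells would otherwise modify.

Downstream, the insert is fused to rat CD4 domains 3 and 4 and an enzymatic biotinylation sequence, and the transcript ends at a rabbit β-globin polyadenylation signal. The biotin tag permits capture or multimerisation on streptavidin. The plasmid belongs to a library of recombinant P. vivax merozoite proteins used to find vaccine candidates and protein-protein interactions.
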