Features (pLannotate 1.2.2; 17 found; start..end, strand, type, name):
    154..533     +  enhancer       CMV enhancer: human cytomegalovirus immediate early enhancer
    535..734     +  promoter       CMV promoter: human cytomegalovirus (CMV) immediate early promoter
    802..840     +  misc_feature   Ad SA (fragment): adenovirus major late transcript splice acceptor (Friedrich and Soriano, 1991)
    873..1082    -  CDS            PTP (fragment): TERM_ADE02 - Experimental evidence at protein level: Swiss-Prot protein existence level 1. Protein covalently bound to the viral DNA that acts as a primer for viral genomic replication by DNA strand displacement. Assembles on the viral origin of replication in an initiation complex with viral polymerase, DBP, host NFIA and host POU2F1/OCT1. During initiation, the polymerase covalently couples the first dCTP with Ser- 580 of pTP. The terminal protein stimulates the template activity over 20 fold compared to protein-free templates. Neo-synthesized viral genomes are linked to two preterminal prot
   1113..1202    +  intron         chimeric intron (fragment): chimera between introns from adenovirus and immunoglobulin heavy chain genes
   1221..1267    +  CDS            IgH signal sequence (fragment): signal sequence from the mouse immunoglobulin heavy chain variable region
   6453..7013    +  CDS            Cd4 (fragment): CD4_RAT - Experimental evidence at protein level: Swiss-Prot protein existence level 1. Integral membrane glycoprotein that plays an essential role in the immune response and serves multiple functions in responses against both external and internal offenses. In T-cells, functions primarily as a coreceptor for MHC class II molecule:peptide complex. The antigens presented by class II peptides are derived from extracellular proteins while class I peptides are derived from cytosolic proteins. Interacts simultaneously with the T-cell receptor (TCR) and the MHC class II presented by antigen presenti
   7119..7174    +  polyA_signal   β-globin poly(A) signal: rabbit β-globin polyadenylation signal (Gil and Proudfoot, 1987)
   7688..9369    -  rep_origin     oriP (fragment): Epstein-Barr virus oriP replication origin (Yates et al., 2000)
   9496..9600    +  promoter       AmpR promoter: bla
   9601..10461   +  CDS            AmpR: β-lactamase; bla; confers resistance to ampicillin, carbenicillin, and related antibiotics
  10632..11220   +  rep_origin     ori: high-copy-number ColE1/pMB1/pBR322/pUC origin of replication
  11403..11495   +  CDS            lacI (fragment): lac repressor; lacI; The lac repressor binds to the lac operator to inhibit transcription in E. coli. This inhibition can be relieved by adding lactose or isopropyl-β-D-thiogalactopyranoside (IPTG).
  11508..11529   +  protein_bind   CAP binding site: CAP binding activates transcription in the presence of cAMP. E. coli catabolite activator protein
  11544..11574   +  promoter       lac promoter: promoter for the E. coli lac operon
  11578..11600   +  protein_bind   lac operator (fragment): The lac repressor binds to the lac operator to inhibit transcription in E. coli. This inhibition can be relieved by adding lactose or isopropyl-β-D-thiogalactopyranoside (IPTG). lac repressor encoded by lacI
  11694..11719   -  CDS            bla(M) (fragment): β-lactamase lacking the signal sequence; bla(M); allows cytosolic expression of β-lactamase
>Addgene plasmid #68505 | MSP1-bio | depositor full sequence | sequence record 120604 | Full Sequence
AGATCTATACATTGAATCAATATTGGCAATTAGCCATATTAGTCATTGGTTATATAGCATAAATCAATAT
TGGCTATTGGCCATTGCATACGTTGTATCTATATCATAATATGTACATTTATATTGGCTCATGTCCAATA
TGACCGCCATGTTGACATTGATTATTGACTAGTTATTAATAGTAATCAATTACGGGGTCATTAGTTCATA
GCCCATATATGGAGTTCCGCGTTACATAACTTACGGTAAATGGCCCGCCTGGCTGACCGCCCAACGACCC
CCGCCCATTGACGTCAATAATGACGTATGTTCCCATAGTAACGCCAATAGGGACTTTCCATTGACGTCAA
TGGGTGGAGTATTTACGGTAAACTGCCCACTTGGCAGTACATCAAGTGTATCATATGCCAAGTCCGCCCC
CTATTGACGTCAATGACGGTAAATGGCCCGCCTGGCATTATGCCCAGTACATGACCTTACGGGACTTTCC
TACTTGGCAGTACATCTACGTATTAGTCATCGCTATTACCATGGTGATGCGGTTTTGGCAGTACACCAAT
GGGCGTGGATAGCGGTTTGACTCACGGGGATTTCCAAGTCTCCACCCCATTGACGTCAATGGGAGTTTGT
TTTGGCACCAAAATCAACGGGACTTTCCAAAATGTCGTAATAACCCCGCCCCGTTGACGCAAATGGGCGG
TAGGCGTGTACGGTGGGAGGTCTATATAAGCAGAGCTCGTTTAGTGAACCGTCAGATCCTCACTCTCTTC
CGCATCGCTGTCTGCGAGGGCCAGCTGTTGGGCTCGCGGTTGAGGACAAACTCTTCGCGGTCTTTCCAGT
ACTCTTGGATCGGAAACCCGTCGGCCTCCGAACGGTACTCCGCCACCGAGGGACCTGAGCGAGTCCGCAT
CGACCGGATCGGAAAACCTCTCGAGAAAGGCGTCTAACCAGTCACAGTCGCAAGGTAGGCTGAGCACCGT
GGCGGGCGGCAGCGGGTGGCGGTCGGGGTTGTTTCTGGCGGAGGTGCTGCTGATGATGTAATTAAAGTAG
GCGGTCTTGAGACGGCGGATGGTCGAGGTGAGGTGTGGCAGGCTTGAGATCCAGCTGTTGGGGTGAGTAC
TCCCTCTCAAAAGCGGGCATTACTTCTGCGCTAAGATTGTCAGTTTCCAAAAACGAGGAGGATTTGATAT
TCACCTGGCCCGATCTGGCCATACACTTGAGTGACAATGACATCCACTTTGCCTTTCTCTCCACAGGTGT
CCACTCCCAGGTCCAAGTTTGCCACCATGGAGTTTCAGACCCAGGTACTCATGTCCCTGCTGCTCTGCAT
GTCTGGTGCGGCCGCAGAAACCGAGAGCTACAAGCAGCTGGTGGCCAAGCTGGATAAGCTGGAAGCCCTG
GTGGTGGACGGCTACGAGCTGTTCCACAAGAAGAAGCTGGGCGAGAACGACATCAAGGTGGAAACAAACG
CCGCTGCCAACAACAACAATAACAACCAGGTGTCCGTGCTGACCAGCAAGATCCGGAACTTCCTGAGCAA
GTTCCTGGAACTGCAGATCCCCGGCCACACCGACCTGCTGCACCTGATCCGGGAACTGGCCGTGGAACCC
AACGGCATCAAGTACCTGGTGGAAAGCTACGAGGAATTCAACCAGCTGATGCACGTGATCAACTTCCACT
ACGACCTGCTGAGAGCCAAGCTGCACGACATGTGCGCCCACGACTACTGCAAGATCCCTGAGCACCTGAA
GATCAGCGACAAAGAACTGGACATGCTGAAGAAAGTGGTGCTGGGCTACCGGAAGCCCCTGGACAACATC
AAGGACGACATCGGCAAGCTGGAAACCTTCATCACCAAGAACAAGATCACCATCAAGAATATCGCCGACC
TGATCATTGCCGAGAACAAGAAGCGGAGCGGCCACCCTACCACCACCACCAATGGCGCCGGAACCCAGCC
CGCCAATGGCGCTATTGCCGCCGCTAGCAGCGAGACAACCCAGATCAGCGGCAGCAGCAACAGCGGCAGC
TCCAGCACCGGCTCCAGCAACTCTGGCAGCAGCAGCACAGGCAGCAGCGGAACCGGCTCTACCGGCACAG
GACAGTCTCCCCCTGCCGCCGCTGACGCCAGCAGCACCAATGCCAACTACGAGGCCAAGAAGATCATCTA
CCAGGCCGTGTACAACACCATCTTCTACACCAACCAGCTGCAAGAGGCCCAGAAACTGATCGCCGTGCTG
GAAAAGCGCGTGAAGGTGCTGAAAGAGCACAAGGATATCAAGGTGCTGCTGGAACAGGTGGCCAAAGAGA
AAGAGAAGCTGCCCAGCGACTACCCCAACACCGCCAACCTGGCCAACGTGCACAAAGAGGCCGAGAGCAA
GATTGCCGAGCTGGAAAAAAAGATCGAGGCCATTGCCAAGACCGTGAACTTCGACCTGGACGGCCTGTTC
ACCGACGCCGAGGAACTGGAATATTACCTGCGCGAGAAGGCCAAGATGGCCGGCACCCTGATCATCCCCG
AGAGCACCAAGAGCGCCGGCACACCCGGCAAGACCGTGCCCACCCTGAAAGAGACATACCCCCACGGCAT
CAGCTACGCCCTGGCCGAGAACAGCATCTACGAGCTGATCGAGAAGATCGGCAGCGACGAGACATTCGGC
GACCTGCAGAACCCCGACGACGGCAAGCAGCCCAAGAAGGGCATCCTGATCAACGAGGCCAAACGGAAAG
AGCTGCTCGAGAAAATCATGAACAAGATTAAGATCGAAGAGGACAAGCTGCCCAACCTGAAGAAAGAGTA
CGAAGAGAAGTACAAGGTGTACGAAGCCAAAGTGAACGAGTTCAAGCCCGCCTTCAACCACTTCTACGAG
GCCCGGCTGGACAACACACTGGTGGAAAACAAGTTCGACGACTTCAAGAAGAAACGCGAGGCCTACATGG
AAGAGAAGAAAAAGCTGGAATCCTGCAGCTACGAGCAGAACAGCAACCTGATCAACAAGCTGAAGAAGCA
GCTGACCTACCTCGAGGACTACGTGCTGCGGAAGGACATTGCCGACGACGAGATCAAGCACTTCAGCTTC
ATGGAATGGAAGCTGAAGTCCGAGATCTACGACCTGGCCCAAGAGATCCGGAAGAACGAGAACAAGCTGA
CCATCGAGAACAAGTTTGACTTCAGCGGCGTGGTGGAACTCCAGGTGCAGAAAGTGCTGATCATCAAGAA
GATTGAGGCCCTGAAGAACGTGCAGAACCTGCTGAAGAACGCTAAAGTGAAGGACGACCTGTACATCCCC
AAGGTGTACAAGACCAGCGAGAAGCCCGAGCCCTACTACCTGATGGTGCTGAAGAGAGAGATCGACAAGC
TCAAGGACTTCATCCCCAAGATCGAGAGCATGATCGCCACCGAGAAGAACAAGCCCACCGTGGCCGCTGC
CGACATCGTGGCCAAGGGCCAGAGCCTGAGAGGCGCCAGCGAGACAGGCACCACCGGCAACACCGTGAAC
GCCCAGACAGCCGTGGTGCAGCCCCAGCACCAGGTGGTCAATGCCGTGACCGTGCAGCCCGGCACAACAG
GACATCAGGCCCAGGGCGGCGAGGCCGAGACACAGACAAATAGCGTGCAGGCCGCCCAGGTCCAGCAGAC
ACCAGCTGGCGCTGGCGGCCAGGTGGCCAGCACACAGACAATCTCTCAGGCCCCTGCCCCCACCCAGGCC
TCTCCAGAACCAGCTCCTGCCGCCCCTCCTAGCACACCAGCTGCTGCTGTGGCCCCAGCCCCTACCATGT
CTAAGCTGGAATATCTGGAAAAGCTGCTGGACTTCCTGAAGTCCGCCTACGCCTGCCACAAGCACATCTT
CGTGACCAACAGCGCCATGAAGAAAGAACTGCTGGACCAGTACAAGCTGAACGCCGATGAGCAGAACAAA
ATCAATGAGGCCAAGTGCGACGAGCTGGACCTGCTGTTCAATGTGCAGAACAACCTGCCCGCCATGTACT
CCATCTACGACAGCATGAGCAACGAGCTGCAGAATCTGTACATCGAGCTGTACCAGAAAGAGATGGTCTA
CAACATCTACAAGAACAAGGACACCGATAAGAAGATCAAGGCCTTCCTGGAAACCCTGAAGTCCAAGGCC
GCTGCCCCTGCCCAGAGCGCCGCCAAACCTTCTGGCCAGGCCGGCACCACCCCTGTGACCACCACAGCCC
CAGTGACCACAACCACCGTGACCCCCAGCCCCCAGACCAGCGTCGTGACCAGCACCCCTCCTACCCCTCA
GGCCGAAGAGAACAGAAGAGTGGGCGGCAACAGCGAGGAAAAGCCCGAGGCCGACACCGCCCAGGTGGAA
AAGTTCTACGAGAAGCACCTGAGCCAGATCGATAAGTACAACGACTACTTCCAGAAGTTCCTCGAGAGCC
AGAAGGACGAGATCACCAAGATGGACGAGACAAAGTGGAAGGCCCTGGGCGCCGAGATCGAGGAACTGAA
GAAGAAACTGCAGGTTTCCCTGGACCACTACGGCAAGTATAAGCTGAAGCTGGAACGGCTGCTCAAGAAG
AAGAACAAAATTAGCAACAGCAAGGACCAGATCAAGAAGCTGACCAGCCTGAAAAACAAACTGGAACGGC
GCCAGAATCTGCTGAACAACCCCACCAGCGTGCTGAAGAATTACGCCGCCTTCTTCAACAAAAAGCGCGA
GACAGAGAAGAAAGAGGTCGAGAACACCCTCAAGAACACCGAGATCCTGCTGAAGTACTACAAGGCCAGA
GCCAAGTACTACATCGGCGAGCCCTTCCCCCTGAAAACCCTGTCCGAAGAGAGCATGCAGAAAGAGGACA
ACTACCTGAACCTCGAGAAGTTCCGGGTGCTGAGCCGGCTGGAAGGCCGGCTGGGCAAGAACATCGAACT
GGAAAAAGAGAACATTGCCTACCTGAGCAGCGGCCTGCACCACGTGCTGACCGAGCTGAAAGAGATCATC
AAAAACAAGAAGTACAGCGGCAACGACCACACGAAAAACATTGCCGCCGTGAAAGAGGCCCTGCAGGCCT
ACCAAGAGCTGATCCCCAAAGTGACCACCCAAGAGGGCGCCAGCACCACCGCCGCCACACTGCCTGTGAC
AGTGCCTTCTGCCGTGCCTGGCGGACTGCCAGGTGCTGGTGTTCCTGGCGCTGCCGCCGGACTGACACCT
CCTCCACCAGCCGGATCTGTGCCTGCCACAGGACCAGGCGCCGCTGCCGGCTCCACAGAGGAAAATGTGG
CCGCCAAGGCCCAGGACTACGCCGAGGATTACGACAAAGTGATCGCCCTGCCCCTGTTCGGCAACAACGA
CGACGACGGCGAAGAGGACCAAGTGACCACAGGCGAAGCCGAGAGCGAGGCCCCTGAGATCCTGGTGCCT
GCCGGCATCAGCGACTACGACGTGGTGTACCTGAAGCCTCTGGCCGGCATGTACAAGACAATCAAGAAAC
AGCTCGAGAACCACGTGAACGCCTTCAACACCAACATTGCCGATATGCTGGACAGCCGGCTGAAGAAGAG
AAACTACTTCCTGGAAGTGCTGAACAGCGACCTGAACCCCTTCAAGTACAGCAGCAGCGGCGAGTACATC
ATCAAGGACCCCTACAAACTGCTGGATCTCGAGAAAAAAAAGAAGCTGATCGGCAGCTACAAGTACATCG
GAGCCAGCATCGACATGGACCTGGCCACCGCCAACGACGGCGTGACCTACTACAACAAGATGGGCGAGCT
GTATAAGACCCACCTGGATGGCGTGAAAACCGAGATTAAGAAGGTCGAGGACGATATCAAGAAGCAGGAC
GAGGAACTCAAAAAGCTGGGCAACGTGAACAGCCAGGACAGCAAGAAGAACGAGTTTATCGCCAAGAAGG
CCGAACTCGAGAAGTACCTGCCCTTCCTGAACAGCCTGCAGAAAGAATACGAGAGCCTGGTGTCCAAAGT
CAACACCTACACCGACAACCTCAAGAAAGTGATCAACAACTGCCAGCTCGAAAAGAAAGAAGCCGAGATC
ACCGTTAAGAAGCTGCAGGACTATAACAAAATGGACGAGAAGCTGGAAGAGTACAAGAAGTCTGAGAAAA
AGAACGAAGTGAAGTCCAGCGGGCTGCTCGAAAAGCTGATGAAGTCTAAGCTGATCAAAGAGAACGAGGC
TAAAGAGATCCTGAGCCAGCTGCTGAATGTGCAGACACAGCTGCTGACCATGAGCAGCGAGCACACCTGT
ATCGACACCAACGTGCCCGACAACGCCGCCTGCTACCGGTATCTGGACGGCACCGAGGAATGGCGGTGCC
TGCTGACCTTCAAAGAAGAGGGCGGGAAGTGCGTGCCCGCCAGCAACGTGGCCTGCAAGGACAACAATGG
CGGCTGCGCCCCTGAGGCCGAGTGCAAAATGACCGACAGCAACAAGATCGTGTGCAAGTGCACCAAAGAG
GGCAGCGAGCCTGGCGCGCCGTCGACCTCCATCACGGCCTATAAGAGTGAGGGGGAGTCAGCGGAGTTCT
CCTTCCCACTCAACCTTGGAGAGGAAAGCCTGCAGGGAGAGTTGAGATGGAAGGCAGAGAAGGCTCCTTC
TTCCCAGTCCTGGATCACCTTCTCCCTAAAGAACCAAAAGGTGTCTGTGCAGAAGTCTACTAGCAACCCC
AAGTTCCAGCTGTCCGAAACGCTCCCACTCACCCTTCAGATACCCCAGGTCTCCCTTCAGTTTGCTGGTT
CTGGCAACCTGACCCTGACTCTGGACAGAGGGATACTGTATCAGGAAGTGAACCTGGTGGTGATGAAAGT
GACTCAGCCCGACAGCAACACTTTGACCTGTGAGGTGATGGGACCCACCTCACCCAAGATGAGACTGATC
TTGAAGCAGGAGAATCAGGAGGCCAGGGTCTCCAGGCAGGAGAAAGTGATTCAAGTGCAGGCCCCTGAAG
CAGGGGTGTGGCAATGTCTACTGAGTGAAGGTGAAGAGGTCAAGATGGACTCCAAGATCCAGGTTTTATC
CAAAGGGTTGAATTCCGGATCACTGCATCATATTCTGGATGCACAGAAAATGGTGTGGAATCATCGTTAA
GTCTAGACACGTGATTAATTAAGGATCCCCCGACCTCGACCTCTGGCTAATAAAGGAAATTTATTTTCAT
TGCAATAGTGTGTTGGAATTTTTTGTGTCTCTCACTCGGAAGGACATATGGGAGGGCAAATCATTTGGTC
GAGATCCCTCGGAGATCTCTAGCTAGAGGATCGATCCCCGCCCCGGACGAACTAAACCTGACTACGACAT
CTCTGCCCCTTCTTCGCGGGGCAGTGCATGTAATCCCTTCAGTTGGTTGGTACAACTTGCCAACTGGGCC
CTGTTCCACATGTGACACGGGGGGGGACCAAACACAAAGGGGTTCTCTGACTGTAGTTGACATCCTTATA
AATGGATGTGCACATTTGCCAACACTGAGTGGCTTTCATCCTGGAGCAGACTTTGCAGTCTGTGGACTGC
AACACAACATTGCCTTTATGTGTAACTCTTGGCTGAAGCTCTTACACCAATGCTGGGGGACATGTACCTC
CCAGGGGCCCAGGAAGACTACGGGAGGCTACACCAACGTCAATCAGAGGGGCCTGTGTAGCTACCGATAA
GCGGACCCTCAAGAGGGCATTAGCAATAGTGTTTATAAGGCCCCCTTGTTAACCCTAAACGGGTAGCATA
TGCTTCCCGGGTAGTAGTATATACTATCCAGACTAACCCTAATTCAATAGCATATGTTACCCAACGGGAA
GCATATGCTATCGAATTAGGGTTAGTAAAAGGGTCCTAAGGAACAGCGATATCTCCCACCCCATGAGCTG
TCACGGTTTTATTTACATGGGGTCAGGATTCCACGAGGGTAGTGAACCATTTTAGTCACAAGGGCAGTGG
CTGAAGATCAAGGAGCGGGCAGTGAACTCTCCTGAATCTTCGCCTGCTTCTTCATTCTCCTTCGTTTAGC
TAATAGAATAACTGCTGAGTTGTGAACAGTAAGGTGTATGTGAGGTGCTCGAAAACAAGGTTTCAGGTGA
CGCCCCCAGAATAAAATTTGGACGGGGGGTTCAGTGGTGGCATTGTGCTATGACACCAATATAACCCTCA
CAAACCCCTTGGGCAATAAATACTAGTGTAGGAATGAAACATTCTGAATATCTTTAACAATAGAAATCCA
TGGGGTGGGGACAAGCCGTAAAGACTGGATGTCCATCTCACACGAATTTATGGCTATGGGCAACACATAA
TCCTAGTGCAATATGATACTGGGGTTATTAAGATGTGTCCCAGGCAGGGACCAAGACAGGTGAACCATGT
TGTTACACTCTATTTGTAACAAGGGGAAAGAGAGTGGACGCCGACAGCAGCGGACTCCACTGGTTGTCTC
TAACACCCCCGAAAATTAAACGGGGCTCCACGCCAATGGGGCCCATAAACAAAGACAAGTGGCCACTCTT
TTTTTTGAAATTGTGGAGTGGGGGCACGCGTCAGCCCCCACACGCCGCCCTGCGGTTTTGGACTGTAAAA
TAAGGGTGTAATAACTTGGCTGATTGTAACCCCGCTAACCACTGCGGTCAAACCACTTGCCCACAAAACC
ACTAATGGCACCCCGGGGAATACCTGCATAAGTAGGTGGGCGGGCCAAGATAGGGGCGCGATTGCTGCGA
TCTGGAGGACAAATTACACACACTTGCGCCTGAGCGCCAAGCACAGGGTTGTTGGTCCTCATATTCACGA
GGTCGCTGAGAGCACGGTGGGCTAATGTTGCCATGGGTAGCATATACTACCCAAATATCTGGATAGCATA
TGCTATCCTAATCTATATCTGGGTAGCATAGGCTATCCTAATCTATATCTGGGTAGCATATGCTATCCTA
ATCTATATCTGGGTAGTATATGCTATCCTAATTTATATCTGGGTAGCATAGGCTATCCTAATCTATATCT
GGGTAGCATATGCTATCCTAATCTATATCTGGGTAGTATATGCTATCCTAATCTGTATCCGGGTAGCATA
TGCTATCCTAATAGAGATTAGGGTAGTATATGCTATCCTAATTTATATCTGGGTAGCATATACTACCCAA
ATATCTGGATAGCATATGCTATCCTAATCTATATCTGGGTAGCATATGCTATCCTAATCTATATCTGGGT
AGCATAGGCTATCCTAATCTATATCTGGGTAGCATATGCTATCCTAATCTATATCTGGGTAGTATATGCT
ATCCTAATTTATATCTGGGTAGCATAGGCTATCCTAATCTATATCTGGGTAGCATATGCTATCCTAATCT
ATATCTGGGTAGTATATGCTATCCTAATCTGTATCCGGGTAGCATATGCTATCCTCATGATAAGCTGTCA
AACATGAGAATTTTCTTGAAGACGAAAGGGCCTCGTGATACGCCTATTTTTATAGGTTAATGTCATGATA
ATAATGGTTTCTTAGACGTCAGGTGGCACTTTTCGGGGAAATGTGCGCGGAACCCCTATTTGTTTATTTT
TCTAAATACATTCAAATATGTATCCGCTCATGAGACAATAACCCTGATAAATGCTTCAATAATATTGAAA
AAGGAAGAGTATGAGTATTCAACATTTCCGTGTCGCCCTTATTCCCTTTTTTGCGGCATTTTGCCTTCCT
GTTTTTGCTCACCCAGAAACGCTGGTGAAAGTAAAAGATGCTGAAGATCAGTTGGGTGCACGAGTGGGTT
ACATCGAACTGGATCTCAACAGCGGTAAGATCCTTGAGAGTTTTCGCCCCGAAGAACGTTTTCCAATGAT
GAGCACTTTTAAAGTTCTGCTATGTGGCGCGGTATTATCCCGTGTTGACGCCGGGCAAGAGCAACTCGGT
CGCCGCATACACTATTCTCAGAATGACTTGGTTGAGTACTCACCAGTCACAGAAAAGCATCTTACGGATG
GCATGACAGTAAGAGAATTATGCAGTGCTGCCATAACCATGAGTGATAACACTGCGGCCAACTTACTTCT
GACAACGATCGGAGGACCGAAGGAGCTAACCGCTTTTTTGCACAACATGGGGGATCATGTAACTCGCCTT
GATCGTTGGGAACCGGAGCTGAATGAAGCCATACCAAACGACGAGCGTGACACCACGATGCCTGCAGCAA
TGGCAACAACGTTGCGCAAACTATTAACTGGCGAACTACTTACTCTAGCTTCCCGGCAACAATTAATAGA
CTGGATGGAGGCGGATAAAGTTGCAGGACCACTTCTGCGCTCGGCCCTTCCGGCTGGCTGGTTTATTGCT
GATAAATCTGGAGCCGGTGAGCGTGGGTCTCGCGGTATCATTGCAGCACTGGGGCCAGATGGTAAGCCCT
CCCGTATCGTAGTTATCTACACGACGGGGAGTCAGGCAACTATGGATGAACGAAATAGACAGATCGCTGA
GATAGGTGCCTCACTGATTAAGCATTGGTAACTGTCAGACCAAGTTTACTCATATATACTTTAGATTGAT
TTAAAACTTCATTTTTAATTTAAAAGGATCTAGGTGAAGATCCTTTTTGATAATCTCATGACCAAAATCC
CTTAACGTGAGTTTTCGTTCCACTGAGCGTCAGACCCCGTAGAAAAGATCAAAGGATCTTCTTGAGATCC
TTTTTTTCTGCGCGTAATCTGCTGCTTGCAAACAAAAAAACCACCGCTACCAGCGGTGGTTTGTTTGCCG
GATCAAGAGCTACCAACTCTTTTTCCGAAGGTAACTGGCTTCAGCAGAGCGCAGATACCAAATACTGTTC
TTCTAGTGTAGCCGTAGTTAGGCCACCACTTCAAGAACTCTGTAGCACCGCCTACATACCTCGCTCTGCT
AATCCTGTTACCAGTGGCTGCTGCCAGTGGCGATAAGTCGTGTCTTACCGGGTTGGACTCAAGACGATAG
TTACCGGATAAGGCGCAGCGGTCGGGCTGAACGGGGGGTTCGTGCACACAGCCCAGCTTGGAGCGAACGA
CCTACACCGAACTGAGATACCTACAGCGTGAGCTATGAGAAAGCGCCACGCTTCCCGAAGGGAGAAAGGC
GGACAGGTATCCGGTAAGCGGCAGGGTCGGAACAGGAGAGCGCACGAGGGAGCTTCCAGGGGGAAACGCC
TGGTATCTTTATAGTCCTGTCGGGTTTCGCCACCTCTGACTTGAGCGTCGATTTTTGTGATGCTCGTCAG
GGGGGCGGAGCCTATGGAAAAACGCCAGCAACGCGGCCTTTTTACGGTTCCTGGCCTTTTGCTGGCCTTT
TGCTCACATGTTCTTTCCTGCGTTATCCCCTGATTCTGTGGATAACCGTATTACCGCCTTTGAGTGAGCT
GATACCGCTCGCCGCAGCCGAACGACCGAGCGCAGCGAGTCAGTGAGCGAGGAAGCGGAAGAGCGCCCAA
TACGCAAACCGCCTCTCCCCGCGCGTTGGCCGATTCATTAATGCAGCTGGCACGACAGGTTTCCCGACTG
GAAAGCGGGCAGTGAGCGCAACGCAATTAATGTGAGTTAGCTCACTCATTAGGCACCCCAGGCTTTACAC
TTTATGCTTCCGGCTCGTATGTTGTGTGGAATTGTGAGCGGATAACAATTTCACACAGGAAACAGCTATG
ACCATGATTACGCCAAGCTCTAGCTAGAGGTCGACCAATTCTCATGTTTGACAGCTTATCATCGCAGATC
CGGGCAACGTTGTTGCCATTGCTGCAGGCGCAGAACTGGTAGGTATGGA
