>Addgene plasmid #68505 | MSP1-bio | depositor partial sequence | sequence record 120605 | MSP1 from Not1 to Asc1 restriction sites
GCGGCCGCAGAAACCGAGAGCTACAAGCAGCTGGTGGCCAAGCTGGATAAGCTGGAAGCCCTGGTGGTGG
ACGGCTACGAGCTGTTCCACAAGAAGAAGCTGGGCGAGAACGACATCAAGGTGGAAACAAACGCCGCTGC
CAACAACAACAATAACAACCAGGTGTCCGTGCTGACCAGCAAGATCCGGAACTTCCTGAGCAAGTTCCTG
GAACTGCAGATCCCCGGCCACACCGACCTGCTGCACCTGATCCGGGAACTGGCCGTGGAACCCAACGGCA
TCAAGTACCTGGTGGAAAGCTACGAGGAATTCAACCAGCTGATGCACGTGATCAACTTCCACTACGACCT
GCTGAGAGCCAAGCTGCACGACATGTGCGCCCACGACTACTGCAAGATCCCTGAGCACCTGAAGATCAGC
GACAAAGAACTGGACATGCTGAAGAAAGTGGTGCTGGGCTACCGGAAGCCCCTGGACAACATCAAGGACG
ACATCGGCAAGCTGGAAACCTTCATCACCAAGAACAAGATCACCATCAAGAATATCGCCGACCTGATCAT
TGCCGAGAACAAGAAGCGGAGCGGCCACCCTACCACCACCACCAATGGCGCCGGAACCCAGCCCGCCAAT
GGCGCTATTGCCGCCGCTAGCAGCGAGACAACCCAGATCAGCGGCAGCAGCAACAGCGGCAGCTCCAGCA
CCGGCTCCAGCAACTCTGGCAGCAGCAGCACAGGCAGCAGCGGAACCGGCTCTACCGGCACAGGACAGTC
TCCCCCTGCCGCCGCTGACGCCAGCAGCACCAATGCCAACTACGAGGCCAAGAAGATCATCTACCAGGCC
GTGTACAACACCATCTTCTACACCAACCAGCTGCAAGAGGCCCAGAAACTGATCGCCGTGCTGGAAAAGC
GCGTGAAGGTGCTGAAAGAGCACAAGGATATCAAGGTGCTGCTGGAACAGGTGGCCAAAGAGAAAGAGAA
GCTGCCCAGCGACTACCCCAACACCGCCAACCTGGCCAACGTGCACAAAGAGGCCGAGAGCAAGATTGCC
GAGCTGGAAAAAAAGATCGAGGCCATTGCCAAGACCGTGAACTTCGACCTGGACGGCCTGTTCACCGACG
CCGAGGAACTGGAATATTACCTGCGCGAGAAGGCCAAGATGGCCGGCACCCTGATCATCCCCGAGAGCAC
CAAGAGCGCCGGCACACCCGGCAAGACCGTGCCCACCCTGAAAGAGACATACCCCCACGGCATCAGCTAC
GCCCTGGCCGAGAACAGCATCTACGAGCTGATCGAGAAGATCGGCAGCGACGAGACATTCGGCGACCTGC
AGAACCCCGACGACGGCAAGCAGCCCAAGAAGGGCATCCTGATCAACGAGGCCAAACGGAAAGAGCTGCT
CGAGAAAATCATGAACAAGATTAAGATCGAAGAGGACAAGCTGCCCAACCTGAAGAAAGAGTACGAAGAG
AAGTACAAGGTGTACGAAGCCAAAGTGAACGAGTTCAAGCCCGCCTTCAACCACTTCTACGAGGCCCGGC
TGGACAACACACTGGTGGAAAACAAGTTCGACGACTTCAAGAAGAAACGCGAGGCCTACATGGAAGAGAA
GAAAAAGCTGGAATCCTGCAGCTACGAGCAGAACAGCAACCTGATCAACAAGCTGAAGAAGCAGCTGACC
TACCTCGAGGACTACGTGCTGCGGAAGGACATTGCCGACGACGAGATCAAGCACTTCAGCTTCATGGAAT
GGAAGCTGAAGTCCGAGATCTACGACCTGGCCCAAGAGATCCGGAAGAACGAGAACAAGCTGACCATCGA
GAACAAGTTTGACTTCAGCGGCGTGGTGGAACTCCAGGTGCAGAAAGTGCTGATCATCAAGAAGATTGAG
GCCCTGAAGAACGTGCAGAACCTGCTGAAGAACGCTAAAGTGAAGGACGACCTGTACATCCCCAAGGTGT
ACAAGACCAGCGAGAAGCCCGAGCCCTACTACCTGATGGTGCTGAAGAGAGAGATCGACAAGCTCAAGGA
CTTCATCCCCAAGATCGAGAGCATGATCGCCACCGAGAAGAACAAGCCCACCGTGGCCGCTGCCGACATC
GTGGCCAAGGGCCAGAGCCTGAGAGGCGCCAGCGAGACAGGCACCACCGGCAACACCGTGAACGCCCAGA
CAGCCGTGGTGCAGCCCCAGCACCAGGTGGTCAATGCCGTGACCGTGCAGCCCGGCACAACAGGACATCA
GGCCCAGGGCGGCGAGGCCGAGACACAGACAAATAGCGTGCAGGCCGCCCAGGTCCAGCAGACACCAGCT
GGCGCTGGCGGCCAGGTGGCCAGCACACAGACAATCTCTCAGGCCCCTGCCCCCACCCAGGCCTCTCCAG
AACCAGCTCCTGCCGCCCCTCCTAGCACACCAGCTGCTGCTGTGGCCCCAGCCCCTACCATGTCTAAGCT
GGAATATCTGGAAAAGCTGCTGGACTTCCTGAAGTCCGCCTACGCCTGCCACAAGCACATCTTCGTGACC
AACAGCGCCATGAAGAAAGAACTGCTGGACCAGTACAAGCTGAACGCCGATGAGCAGAACAAAATCAATG
AGGCCAAGTGCGACGAGCTGGACCTGCTGTTCAATGTGCAGAACAACCTGCCCGCCATGTACTCCATCTA
CGACAGCATGAGCAACGAGCTGCAGAATCTGTACATCGAGCTGTACCAGAAAGAGATGGTCTACAACATC
TACAAGAACAAGGACACCGATAAGAAGATCAAGGCCTTCCTGGAAACCCTGAAGTCCAAGGCCGCTGCCC
CTGCCCAGAGCGCCGCCAAACCTTCTGGCCAGGCCGGCACCACCCCTGTGACCACCACAGCCCCAGTGAC
CACAACCACCGTGACCCCCAGCCCCCAGACCAGCGTCGTGACCAGCACCCCTCCTACCCCTCAGGCCGAA
GAGAACAGAAGAGTGGGCGGCAACAGCGAGGAAAAGCCCGAGGCCGACACCGCCCAGGTGGAAAAGTTCT
ACGAGAAGCACCTGAGCCAGATCGATAAGTACAACGACTACTTCCAGAAGTTCCTCGAGAGCCAGAAGGA
CGAGATCACCAAGATGGACGAGACAAAGTGGAAGGCCCTGGGCGCCGAGATCGAGGAACTGAAGAAGAAA
CTGCAGGTTTCCCTGGACCACTACGGCAAGTATAAGCTGAAGCTGGAACGGCTGCTCAAGAAGAAGAACA
AAATTAGCAACAGCAAGGACCAGATCAAGAAGCTGACCAGCCTGAAAAACAAACTGGAACGGCGCCAGAA
TCTGCTGAACAACCCCACCAGCGTGCTGAAGAATTACGCCGCCTTCTTCAACAAAAAGCGCGAGACAGAG
AAGAAAGAGGTCGAGAACACCCTCAAGAACACCGAGATCCTGCTGAAGTACTACAAGGCCAGAGCCAAGT
ACTACATCGGCGAGCCCTTCCCCCTGAAAACCCTGTCCGAAGAGAGCATGCAGAAAGAGGACAACTACCT
GAACCTCGAGAAGTTCCGGGTGCTGAGCCGGCTGGAAGGCCGGCTGGGCAAGAACATCGAACTGGAAAAA
GAGAACATTGCCTACCTGAGCAGCGGCCTGCACCACGTGCTGACCGAGCTGAAAGAGATCATCAAAAACA
AGAAGTACAGCGGCAACGACCACACGAAAAACATTGCCGCCGTGAAAGAGGCCCTGCAGGCCTACCAAGA
GCTGATCCCCAAAGTGACCACCCAAGAGGGCGCCAGCACCACCGCCGCCACACTGCCTGTGACAGTGCCT
TCTGCCGTGCCTGGCGGACTGCCAGGTGCTGGTGTTCCTGGCGCTGCCGCCGGACTGACACCTCCTCCAC
CAGCCGGATCTGTGCCTGCCACAGGACCAGGCGCCGCTGCCGGCTCCACAGAGGAAAATGTGGCCGCCAA
GGCCCAGGACTACGCCGAGGATTACGACAAAGTGATCGCCCTGCCCCTGTTCGGCAACAACGACGACGAC
GGCGAAGAGGACCAAGTGACCACAGGCGAAGCCGAGAGCGAGGCCCCTGAGATCCTGGTGCCTGCCGGCA
TCAGCGACTACGACGTGGTGTACCTGAAGCCTCTGGCCGGCATGTACAAGACAATCAAGAAACAGCTCGA
GAACCACGTGAACGCCTTCAACACCAACATTGCCGATATGCTGGACAGCCGGCTGAAGAAGAGAAACTAC
TTCCTGGAAGTGCTGAACAGCGACCTGAACCCCTTCAAGTACAGCAGCAGCGGCGAGTACATCATCAAGG
ACCCCTACAAACTGCTGGATCTCGAGAAAAAAAAGAAGCTGATCGGCAGCTACAAGTACATCGGAGCCAG
CATCGACATGGACCTGGCCACCGCCAACGACGGCGTGACCTACTACAACAAGATGGGCGAGCTGTATAAG
ACCCACCTGGATGGCGTGAAAACCGAGATTAAGAAGGTCGAGGACGATATCAAGAAGCAGGACGAGGAAC
TCAAAAAGCTGGGCAACGTGAACAGCCAGGACAGCAAGAAGAACGAGTTTATCGCCAAGAAGGCCGAACT
CGAGAAGTACCTGCCCTTCCTGAACAGCCTGCAGAAAGAATACGAGAGCCTGGTGTCCAAAGTCAACACC
TACACCGACAACCTCAAGAAAGTGATCAACAACTGCCAGCTCGAAAAGAAAGAAGCCGAGATCACCGTTA
AGAAGCTGCAGGACTATAACAAAATGGACGAGAAGCTGGAAGAGTACAAGAAGTCTGAGAAAAAGAACGA
AGTGAAGTCCAGCGGGCTGCTCGAAAAGCTGATGAAGTCTAAGCTGATCAAAGAGAACGAGGCTAAAGAG
ATCCTGAGCCAGCTGCTGAATGTGCAGACACAGCTGCTGACCATGAGCAGCGAGCACACCTGTATCGACA
CCAACGTGCCCGACAACGCCGCCTGCTACCGGTATCTGGACGGCACCGAGGAATGGCGGTGCCTGCTGAC
CTTCAAAGAAGAGGGCGGGAAGTGCGTGCCCGCCAGCAACGTGGCCTGCAAGGACAACAATGGCGGCTGC
GCCCCTGAGGCCGAGTGCAAAATGACCGACAGCAACAAGATCGTGTGCAAGTGCACCAAAGAGGGCAGCG
AGCCTGGCGCGCC
