>Addgene plasmid #68505 | MSP1-bio | addgene partial sequence | sequence record 124182 | pMT2-F 5'-TTGCCTTTCTCTCCACAGGT-3'
TGGAGTTTCAGACCCAGGTACTCATGTCCCTGCTGCTCTGCATGTCTGGTGCGGCCGCAGAAACCGAGAG
CTACAAGCAGCTGGTGGCCAAGCTGGATAAGCTGGAAGCCCTGGTGGTGGACGGCTACGAGCTGTTCCAC
AAGAAGAAGCTGGGCGAGAACGACATCAAGGTGGAAACAAACGCCGCTGCCAACAACAACAATAACAACC
AGGTGTCCGTGCTGACCAGCAAGATCCGGAACTTCCTGAGCAAGTTCCTGGAACTGCAGATCCCCGGCCA
CACCGACCTGCTGCACCTGATCCGGGAACTGGCCGTGGAACCCAACGGCATCAAGTACCTGGTGGAAAGC
TACGAGGAATTCAACCAGCTGATGCACGTGATCAACTTCCACTACGACCTGCTGAGAGCCAAGCTGCACG
ACATGTGCGCCCACGACTACTGCAAGATCCCTGAGCACCTGAAGATCAGCGACAAAGAACTGGACATGCT
GAAGAAAGTGGTGCTGGGCTACCGGAAGCCCCTGGACAACATCAAGGACGACATCGGCAAGCTGGAAACC
TTCATCACCAAGAACAAGATCACCATCAAGAATATCGCCGACCTGATCATTGCCGAGAACAAGAAGCGGA
GCGGCCACCCTACCACCACCACCAATGGCGCCGGAACCCAGCCCGCCAATGGCGCTATTGCCGCCGCTAG
CAGCGAGACAACCCAGATCAGCGGCAGCAGCAACAGCGGCAGCTCCAGCACCGGCTCCAGCAACTCTGGC
AGCAGCAGCACAGGCAGCAGCGGAACCGGCTCTACCGGCACAGGACAGTCTCCCCCTGCCGCCGCTGACG
CCAGCAGCACCAATGCCAACTACGAGGCCAAGAAGATCATCTACCAGGCCGTGTACAACACCATCTTCTA
CACCAACCAGCTGCAAGAGGCCCAGAAACTGATCGCCGTGCTGGAAAAGCGCGTGAAGGTGCTGAAAGAG
CACAAGGATATCAAGGTGCTGCTGGAACAGGTGGCCAAAGAGAAAGAGAAGCTGCCCAGCGACTACCCCA
ACA
