>Addgene plasmid #68505 | MSP1-bio | addgene partial sequence | sequence record 124184 | rb_glob_PA_term-R 5'-CCCATATGTCCTTCCGAGTG-3'
ACACACTATTGCAATGAAAATAAATTTCCTTTATTAGCCAGAGGTCGAGGTCGGGGGATCCTTAATTAAT
CACGTGTCTAGACTTAACGATGATTCCACACCATTTTCTGTGCATCCAGAATATGATGCAGTGATCCGGA
ATTCAACCCTTTGGATAAAACCTGGATCTTGGAGTCCATCTTGACCTCTTCACCTTCACTCAGTAGACAT
TGCCACACCCCTGCTTCAGGGGCCTGCACTTGAATCACTTTCTCCTGCCTGGAGACCCTGGCCTCCTGAT
TCTCCTGCTTCAAGATCAGTCTCATCTTGGGTGAGGTGGGTCCCATCACCTCACAGGTCAAAGTGTTGCT
GTCGGGCTGAGTCACTTTCATCACCACCAGGTTCACTTCCTGATACAGTATCCCTCTGTCCAGAGTCAGG
GTCAGGTTGCCAGAACCAGCAAACTGAAGGGAGACCTGGGGTATCTGAAGGGTGAGTGGGAGCGTTTCGG
ACAGCTGGAACTTGGGGTTGCTAGTAGACTTCTGCACAGACACCTTTTGGTTCTTTAGGGAGAAGGTGAT
CCAGGACTGGGAAGAAGGAGCCTTCTCTGCCTTCCATCTCAACTCTCCCTGCAGGCTTTCCTCTCCAAGG
TTGAGTGGGAAGGAGAACTCCGCTGACTCCCCCTCACTCTTATAGGCCGTGATGGAGGTCGACGGCGCGC
CAGGCTCGCTGCCCTCTTTGGTGCACTTGCACACGATCTTGTTGCTGTCGGTCATTTTGCACTCGGCCTC
AGGGGCGCAGCCGCCATTGTTGTCCTTGCAGGCCACGTTGCTGGCGGGCACGCACTTCCCGCCCTCTTCT
TTGAAGGTCAGCAGGCACCGCCATTCCTCGGTGCCGTCCAGATACCGGTAGCAGGCGGCGTTGTCGGGCA
CGTTGGTGTCGATACAGGTGTGCTCGCTGCTCATGGTCAGCAGCTGTGTCTGCACATTCAGCAGCTGGCT
CAGGATCTCTTTAGCCTCGTTCTCTTTGATCAGCTTAGACTTCATCAGCTTTTCGAGCAGCCCGCTGGAC
TTCACTTCGTTCTTTTTCTCAGACTTCTTGTACTCTTCCAGCTTCTCGTCCATTTTGTTATAGTCCTGCA
GCTTCTTAACGGTGATCTCGGCTTCTTTCTTTCCA
